>Addgene plasmid #139444 | RRL.sin.cPPT.SFFV/Flag-codon-optimized-NCOA7 variant 6.IRES-puro.WPRE (CG584) | addgene full sequence | sequence record 308466 | Addgene NGS Result
AGGTGGCACTTTTCGGGGAAATGTGCGCGGAACCCCTATTTGTTTATTTTTCTAAATACATTCAAATATG
TATCCGCTCATGAGACAATAACCCTGATAAATGCTTCAATAATATTGAAAAAGGAAGAGTATGAGTATTC
AACATTTCCGTGTCGCCCTTATTCCCTTTTTTGCGGCATTTTGCCTTCCTGTTTTTGCTCACCCAGAAAC
GCTGGTGAAAGTAAAAGATGCTGAAGATCAGTTGGGTGCACGAGTGGGTTACATCGAACTGGATCTCAAC
AGCGGTAAGATCCTTGAGAGTTTTCGCCCCGAAGAACGTTTTCCAATGATGAGCACTTTTAAAGTTCTGC
TATGTGGCGCGGTATTATCCCGTATTGACGCCGGGCAAGAGCAACTCGGTCGCCGCATACACTATTCTCA
GAATGACTTGGTTGAGTACTCACCAGTCACAGAAAAGCATCTTACGGATGGCATGACAGTAAGAGAATTA
TGCAGTGCTGCCATAACCATGAGTGATAACACTGCGGCCAACTTACTTCTGACAACGATCGGAGGACCGA
AGGAGCTAACCGCTTTTTTGCACAACATGGGGGATCATGTAACTCGCCTTGATCGTTGGGAACCGGAGCT
GAATGAAGCCATACCAAACGACGAGCGTGACACCACGATGCCTGTAGCAATGGCAACAACGTTGCGCAAA
CTATTAACTGGCGAACTACTTACTCTAGCTTCCCGGCAACAATTAATAGACTGGATGGAGGCGGATAAAG
TTGCAGGACCACTTCTGCGCTCGGCCCTTCCGGCTGGCTGGTTTATTGCTGATAAATCTGGAGCCGGTGA
GCGTGGGTCTCGCGGTATCATTGCAGCACTGGGGCCAGATGGTAAGCCCTCCCGTATCGTAGTTATCTAC
ACGACGGGGAGTCAGGCAACTATGGATGAACGAAATAGACAGATCGCTGAGATAGGTGCCTCACTGATTA
AGCATTGGTAACTGTCAGACCAAGTTTACTCATATATACTTTAGATTGATTTAAAACTTCATTTTTAATT
TAAAAGGATCTAGGTGAAGATCCTTTTTGATAATCTCATGACCAAAATCCCTTAACGTGAGTTTTCGTTC
CACTGAGCGTCAGACCCCGTAGAAAAGATCAAAGGATCTTCTTGAGATCCTTTTTTTCTGCGCGTAATCT
GCTGCTTGCAAACAAAAAAACCACCGCTACCAGCGGTGGTTTGTTTGCCGGATCAAGAGCTACCAACTCT
TTTTCCGAAGGTAACTGGCTTCAGCAGAGCGCAGATACCAAATACTGTTCTTCTAGTGTAGCCGTAGTTA
GGCCACCACTTCAAGAACTCTGTAGCACCGCCTACATACCTCGCTCTGCTAATCCTGTTACCAGTGGCTG
CTGCCAGTGGCGATAAGTCGTGTCTTACCGGGTTGGACTCAAGACGATAGTTACCGGATAAGGCGCAGCG
GTCGGGCTGAACGGGGGGTTCGTGCACACAGCCCAGCTTGGAGCGAACGACCTACACCGAACTGAGATAC
CTACAGCGTGAGCTATGAGAAAGCGCCACGCTTCCCGAAGGGAGAAAGGCGGACAGGTATCCGGTAAGCG
GCAGGGTCGGAACAGGAGAGCGCACGAGGGAGCTTCCAGGGGGAAACGCCTGGTATCTTTATAGTCCTGT
CGGGTTTCGCCACCTCTGACTTGAGCGTCGATTTTTGTGATGCTCGTCAGGGGGGCGGAGCCTATGGAAA
AACGCCAGCAACGCGGCCTTTTTACGGTTCCTGGCCTTTTGCTGGCCTTTTGCTCACATGTTCTTTCCTG
CGTTATCCCCTGATTCTGTGGATAACCGTATTACCGCCTTTGAGTGAGCTGATACCGCTCGCCGCAGCCG
AACGACCGAGCGCAGCGAGTCAGTGAGCGAGGAAGCGGAAGAGCGCCCAATACGCAAACCGCCTCTCCCC
GCGCGTTGGCCGATTCATTAATGCAGCTGGCACGACAGGTTTCCCGACTGGAAAGCGGGCAGTGAGCGCA
ACGCAATTAATGTGAGTTAGCTCACTCATTAGGCACCCCAGGCTTTACACTTTATGCTTCCGGCTCGTAT
GTTGTGTGGAATTGTGAGCGGATAACAATTTCACACAGGAAACAGCTATGACCATGATTACGCCAAGCGC
GCAATTAACCCTCACTAAAGGGAACAAAAGCTGGAGCTGCAAGCTTAATGTAGTCTTATGCAATACTCTT
GTAGTCTTGCAACATGGTAACGATGAGTTAGCAACATGCCTTACAAGGAGAGAAAAAGCACCGTGCATGC
CGATTGGTGGAAGTAAGGTGGTACGATCGTGCCTTATTAGGAAGGCAACAGACGGGTCTGACATGGATTG
GACGAACCACTGAATTGCCGCATTGCAGAGATATTGTATTTAAGTGCCTAGCTCGATACATAAACGGGTC
TCTCTGGTTAGACCAGATCTGAGCCTGGGAGCTCTCTGGCTAACTAGGGAACCCACTGCTTAAGCCTCAA
TAAAGCTTGCCTTGAGTGCTTCAAGTAGTGTGTGCCCGTCTGTTGTGTGACTCTGGTAACTAGAGATCCC
TCAGACCCTTTTAGTCAGTGTGGAAAATCTCTAGCAGTGGCGCCCGAACAGGGACTTGAAAGCGAAAGGG
AAACCAGAGGAGCTCTCTCGACGCAGGACTCGGCTTGCTGAAGCGCGCACGGCAAGAGGCGAGGGGCGGC
GACTGGTGAGTACGCCAAAAATTTTGACTAGCGGAGGCTAGAAGGAGAGAGATGGGTGCGAGAGCGTCAG
TATTAAGCGGGGGAGAATTAGATCGCGATGGGAAAAAATTCGGTTAAGGCCAGGGGGAAAGAAAAAATAT
AAATTAAAACATATAGTATGGGCAAGCAGGGAGCTAGAACGATTCGCAGTTAATCCTGGCCTGTTAGAAA
CATCAGAAGGCTGTAGACAAATACTGGGACAGCTACAACCATCCCTTCAGACAGGATCAGAAGAACTTAG
ATCATTATATAATACAGTAGCAACCCTCTATTGTGTGCATCAAAGGATAGAGATAAAAGACACCAAGGAA
GCTTTAGACAAGATAGAGGAAGAGCAAAACAAAAGTAAGACCACCGCACAGCAAGGGGCCGCTGATCTTC
AGACCTGGAGGAGGAGATATGAGGGACAATTGGAGAAGTGAATTATATAAATATAAAGTAGTAAAAATTG
AACCATTAGGAGTAGCACCCACCAAGGCAAAGAGAAGAGTGGTGCAGAGAGAAAAAAGAGCAGTGGGAAT
AGGAGCTTTGTTCCTTGGGTTCTTGGGAGCAGCAGGAAGCACTATGGGCGCAGCGTCAATGACGCTGACG
GTACAGGCCAGACAATTATTGTCTGGTATAGTGCAGCAGCAGAACAATTTGCTGAGGGCTATTGAGGCGC
AACAGCATCTGTTGCAACTCACAGTCTGGGGCATCAAGCAGCTCCAGGCAAGAATCCTGGCTGTGGAAAG
ATACCTAAAGGATCAACAGCTCCTGGGGATTTGGGGTTGCTCTGGAAAACTCATTTGCACCACTGCTGTG
CCTTGGAATGCTAGTTGGAGTAATAAATCTCTGGAACAGATTTGGAATCACACGACCTGGATGGAGTGGG
ACAGAGAAATTAACAATTACACAAGCTTAATACACTCCTTAATTGAAGAATCGCAAAACCAGCAAGAAAA
GAATGAACAAGAATTATTGGAATTAGATAAATGGGCAAGTTTGTGGAATTGGTTTAACATAACAAATTGG
CTGTGGTATATAAAATTATTCATAATGATAGTAGGAGGCTTGGTAGGTTTAAGAATAGTTTTTGCTGTAC
TTTCTATAGTGAATAGAGTTAGGCAGGGATATTCACCATTATCGTTTCAGACCCACCTCCCAACCCCGAG
GGGACCCGACAGGCCCGAAGGAATAGAAGAAGAAGGTGGAGAGAGAGACAGAGACAGATCCATTCGATTA
GTGAACGGATCTCGACGGTATCGGTTAACTTTTAAAAGAAAAGGGGGGATTGGGGGGTACAGTGCAGGGG
AAAGAATAGTAGACATAATAGCAACAGACATACAAACTAAAGAATTACAAAAACAAATTACAAAAATTCA
AAATTTTATCGATAATGAAAGACCCCACCTGTAGGTTTGGCAAGCTAGCTGCAGTAACGCCATTTTGCAA
GGCATGGAAAAATACCAAACCAAGAATAGAGAAGTTCAGATCAAGGGCGGGTACATGAAAATAGCTAACG
TTGGGCCAAACAGGATATCTGCGGTGAGCAGTTTCGGCCCCGGCCCGGGGCCAAGAACAGATGGTCACCG
CAGTTTCGGCCCCGGCCCGAGGCCAAGAACAGATGGTCCCCAGATATGGCCCAACCCTCAGCAGTTTCTT
AAGACCCATCAGATGTTTCCAGGCTCCCCCAAGGACCTGAAATGACCCTGCGCCTTATTTGAATTAACCA
ATCAGCCTGCTTCTCGCTTCTGTTCGCGCGCTTCTGCTTCCCGAGCTCTATAAAAGAGCTCACAACCCCT
CACTCGGCGCGCCAGTCCTCCGACAGACTGAGTCGCCCGGGGGGCGGCCGCACCGGTGGATCCATGGACT
ACAAAGACGACGACAAACGCGGTCAGCGTCTGCCACTAGATATTCAAATCTTTTACTGCGCGCGTCCCGA
TGAGGAACCGTTCGTAAAAATCATCACTGTTGAAGAGGCAAAGCGCAGGAAGAGCACATGCAGCTACTAT
GAAGACGAGGACGAAGAGGTGCTGCCTGTCCTACGGCCCCACAGCGCGCTCCTGGAGAATATGCACATCG
AGCAGCTGGCCCGACGCCTTCCTGCAAGGGTGCAAGGGTATCCATGGAGACTGGCCTATAGCACGTTAGA
GCACGGGACCAGCTTAAAGACGCTCTACCGGAAATCGGCATCACTAGACAGTCCTGTCCTATTGGTCATC
AAAGATATGGATAATCAGATTTTTGGAGCATATGCAACTCATCCTTTCAAGTTCAGTGACCACTATTATG
GCACAGGCGAAACTTTTCTCTACACATTCAGCCCTCATTTTAAGGTCTTTAAGTGGAGTGGAGAAAATTC
ATACTTTATCAATGGAGACATAAGTTCTTTAGAACTTGGTGGTGGAGGGGGACGATTTGGTTTATGGCTA
GATGCTGATTTATACCACGGACGAAGCAACTCTTGCAGCACTTTCAATAATGATATTCTTTCCAAAAAGG
AAGACTTCATAGTTCAGGATCTGGAGGTGTGGGCATTTGATTGAGTCGAGGTTAACGAATTCCGCCCCCC
CCCCCTAACGTTACTGGCCGAAGCCGCTTGGAATAAGGCCGGTGTGCGTTTGTCTATATGTTATTTTCCA
CCATATTGCCGTCTTTTGGCAATGTGAGGGCCCGGAAACCTGGCCCTGTCTTCTTGACGAGCATTCCTAG
GGGTCTTTCCCCTCTCGCCAAAGGAATGCAAGGTCTGTTGAATGTCGTGAAGGAAGCAGTTCCTCTGGAA
GCTTCTTGAAGACAAACAACGTCTGTAGCGACCCTTTGCAGGCAGCGGAACCCCCCACCTGGCGACAGGT
GCCTCTGCGGCCAAAAGCCACGTGTATAAGATACACCTGCAAAGGCGGCACAACCCCAGTGCCACGTTGT
GAGTTGGATAGTTGTGGAAAGAGTCAAATGGCTCTCCTCAAGCGTATTCAACAAGGGGCTGAAGGATGCC
CAGAAGGTACCCCATTGTATGGGATCTGATCTGGGGCCTCGGTGCACATGCTTTACATGTGTTTAGTCGA
GGTTAAAAAAACGTCTAGGCCCCCCGAACCACGGGGACGTGGTTTTCCTTTGAAAAACACGATGATAATA
TGGCCACAACCATGACCGAGTACAAGCCCACGGTGCGCCTCGCCACCCGCGACGACGTCCCCCGGGCCGT
ACGCACCCTCGCCGCCGCGTTCGCCGACTACCCCGCCACGCGCCACACCGTTGACCCGGACCGCCACATC
GAGCGGGTCACCGAGCTGCAAGAACTCTTCCTCACGCGCGTCGGGCTCGACATCGGCAAGGTGTGGGTCG
CGGACGACGGCGCCGCGGTGGCGGTCTGGACCACGCCGGAGAGCGTCGAAGCGGGGGCGGTGTTCGCCGA
GATCGGCCCGCGCATGGCCGAGTTGAGCGGTTCCCGGCTGGCCGCGCAGCAACAGATGGAAGGCCTCCTG
GCGCCGCACCGGCCCAAGGAGCCCGCGTGGTTCCTGGCCACCGTCGGCGTCTCGCCCGACCACCAGGGCA
AGGGTCTGGGCAGCGCCGTCGTGCTCCCCGGAGTGGAGGCGGCCGAGCGCGCCGGGGTGCCCGCCTTCCT
GGAGACCTCCGCGCCCCGCAACCTCCCCTTCTACGAGCGGCTCGGCTTCACCGTCACCGCCGACGTCGAG
GTGCCCGAAGGACCGCGCACCTGGTGCATGACCCGCAAGCCCGGTGCCTGAATGTCGACAATCAACCTCT
GGATTACAAAATTTGTGAAAGATTGACTGGTATTCTTAACTATGTTGCTCCTTTTACGCTATGTGGATAC
GCTGCTTTAATGCCTTTGTATCATGCTATTGCTTCCCGTATGGCTTTCATTTTCTCCTCCTTGTATAAAT
CCTGGTTGCTGTCTCTTTATGAGGAGTTGTGGCCCGTTGTCAGGCAACGTGGCGTGGTGTGCACTGTGTT
TGCTGACGCAACCCCCACTGGTTGGGGCATTGCCACCACCTGTCAGCTCCTTTCCGGGACTTTCGCTTTC
CCCCTCCCTATTGCCACGGCGGAACTCATCGCCGCCTGCCTTGCCCGCTGCTGGACAGGGGCTCGGCTGT
TGGGCACTGACAATTCCGTGGTGTTGTCGGGGAAGCTGACGTCCTTTCCATGGCTGCTCGCCTGTGTTGC
CACCTGGATTCTGCGCGGGACGTCCTTCTGCTACGTCCCTTCGGCCCTCAATCCAGCGGACCTTCCTTCC
CGCGGCCTGCTGCCGGCTCTGCGGCCTCTTCCGCGTCTTCGCCTTCGCCCTCAGACGAGTCGGATCTCCC
TTTGGGCCGCCTCCCCGCCTGGAATTCGAGCTCGGTACCTTTAAGACCAATGACTTACAAGGCAGCTGTA
GATCTTAGCCACTTTTTAAAAGAAAAGGGGGGACTGGAAGGGCTAATTCACTCCCAACGAAGACAAGATC
TGCTTTTTGCTTGTACTGGGTCTCTCTGGTTAGACCAGATCTGAGCCTGGGAGCTCTCTGGCTAACTAGG
GAACCCACTGCTTAAGCCTCAATAAAGCTTGCCTTGAGTGCTTCAAGTAGTGTGTGCCCGTCTGTTGTGT
GACTCTGGTAACTAGAGATCCCTCAGACCCTTTTAGTCAGTGTGGAAAATCTCTAGCAGTAGTAGTTCAT
GTCATCTTATTATTCAGTATTTATAACTTGCAAAGAAATGAATATCAGAGAGTGAGAGGAACTTGTTTAT
TGCAGCTTATAATGGTTACAAATAAAGCAATAGCATCACAAATTTCACAAATAAAGCATTTTTTTCACTG
CATTCTAGTTGTGGTTTGTCCAAACTCATCAATGTATCTTATCATGTCTGGCTCTAGCTATCCCGCCCCT
AACTCCGCCCATCCCGCCCCTAACTCCGCCCAGTTCCGCCCATTCTCCGCCCCATGGCTGACTAATTTTT
TTTATTTATGCAGAGGCCGAGGCCGCCTCGGCCTCTGAGCTATTCCAGAAGTAGTGAGGAGGCTTTTTTG
GAGGCCTAGGGACGTACCCAATTCGCCCTATAGTGAGTCGTATTACGCGCGCTCACTGGCCGTCGTTTTA
CAACGTCGTGACTGGGAAAACCCTGGCGTTACCCAACTTAATCGCCTTGCAGCACATCCCCCTTTCGCCA
GCTGGCGTAATAGCGAAGAGGCCCGCACCGATCGCCCTTCCCAACAGTTGCGCAGCCTGAATGGCGAATG
GG
[124 nt withheld, positions 7983-8106]
C
[91 nt withheld, positions 8108-8198]
A
[49 nt withheld, positions 8200-8248]
CCTTTGACGTTGGAGTCCACGTTCTTT
[37 nt withheld, positions 8276-8312]
ACCCTATCTCGGTCTATTCTTTTGATTTATAAGGGATTTTGCCGATTTCGGCCTATTGGTTAAAAAATGA
GCTGATTTAACAAAAATTTAACGCGAATTTTAACAAAATATTAACGCTTACAATTT
Features (pLannotate 1.2.2; 27 found; start..end, strand, type, name):
     26..130     +  promoter       AmpR promoter: bla
    131..991     +  CDS            AmpR: β-lactamase; bla; confers resistance to ampicillin, carbenicillin, and related antibiotics
   1162..1750    +  rep_origin     ori: high-copy-number ColE1/pMB1/pBR322/pUC origin of replication
   1933..2025    +  CDS            lacI (fragment): lac repressor; lacI; The lac repressor binds to the lac operator to inhibit transcription in E. coli. This inhibition can be relieved by adding lactose or isopropyl-β-D-thiogalactopyranoside (IPTG).
   2038..2059    +  protein_bind   CAP binding site: CAP binding activates transcription in the presence of cAMP. E. coli catabolite activator protein
   2074..2104    +  promoter       lac promoter: promoter for the E. coli lac operon
   2112..2128    +  protein_bind   lac operator: The lac repressor binds to the lac operator to inhibit transcription in E. coli. This inhibition can be relieved by adding lactose or isopropyl-β-D-thiogalactopyranoside (IPTG). lac repressor encoded by lacI
   2173..2191    +  promoter       T3 promoter: promoter for bacteriophage T3 RNA polymerase
   2219..2445    +  promoter       RSV promoter: Rous sarcoma virus enhancer/promoter
   2446..2626    +  LTR            5' LTR (truncated): truncated 5' long terminal repeat (LTR) from HIV-1
   2673..2798    +  misc_feature   HIV-1 Ψ: packaging signal of human immunodeficiency virus type 1
   2782..3120    +  CDS            HIV-1 gag (fragment): gag protein from human immunodeficiency virus 1; gag
   3291..3524    +  misc_feature   RRE: The Rev response element (RRE) of HIV-1 allows for Rev-dependent mRNA export from the nucleus to the cytoplasm.
   3901..4001    +  CDS            Rev (fragment): human immunodeficiency virus 1 (HIV-1) Rev protein; rev; enhances nuclear export of unspliced and incompletely spliced viral mRNAs
   4020..4137    +  misc_feature   cPPT/CTS: central polypurine tract and central termination sequence of HIV-1
   4184..4591    +  promoter       SFFV promoter: spleen focus-forming virus long terminal repeat (LTR) promoter
   4695..5291    +  CDS            NCOA7 (fragment): NCOA7_HUMAN - Also known as ERAP140, ESNA1. Experimental evidence at protein level: Swiss-Prot protein existence level 1. Enhances the transcriptional activities of several nuclear receptors. Involved in the coactivation of different nuclear receptors, such as ESR1, THRB, PPARG and RARA. From Homo sapiens (Human).
   5416..5878    +  misc_feature   IRES: internal ribosome entry site (IRES) of the encephalomyocarditis virus (EMCV)
   5892..6491    +  CDS            PuroR: puromycin N-acetyltransferase; pac from Streptomyces alboniger; confers resistance to puromycin
   6500..7088    +  misc_feature   WPRE: woodchuck hepatitis virus posttranscriptional regulatory element
   7105..7173    +  CDS            nef (fragment): NEF_HV1Z2 - Experimental evidence at protein level: Swiss-Prot protein existence level 1. Extracellular Nef protein targets CD4(+) T-lymphocytes for apoptosis by interacting with CXCR4 surface receptors. From Human immunodeficiency virus type 1 group M subtype D (isolate Z2/CDC-Z34) (HIV-1).
   7175..7408    +  LTR            3' LTR (ΔU3): self-inactivating 3' long terminal repeat (LTR) from HIV-1
   7480..7601    +  polyA_signal   SV40 poly(A) signal: SV40 polyadenylation signal
   7641..7776    +  rep_origin     SV40 ori: SV40 origin of replication
   7797..7815    -  promoter       T7 promoter: promoter for bacteriophage T7 RNA polymerase
   7823..7978    +  CDS            lacZα (fragment): LacZα fragment of β-galactosidase; lacZ fragment
   7983..8411    +  rep_origin     f1 ori (sequence partly withheld): f1 bacteriophage origin of replication; arrow indicates direction of (+) strand synthesis
