[The description below was written by a language model from this plasmid's Addgene catalogue record and pLannotate feature annotations shown in this document.]
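Description:
RRL.sin.cPPT.SFFV/Flag-codon-optimized-NCOA7 variant 6.IRES-puro.WPRE (CG584) is a self-inactivating HIV-1-based lentiviral transfer vector for ectopic expression of human NCOA7 isoform 4, the short, interferon-inducible isoform encoded by transcript variant 6. The 8.4 kb plasmid is maintained in E. coli through a high-copy ColE1/pUC-type origin with ampicillin selection. It also carries an f1 origin and remnants of a cloning-vector backbone (lac promoter/operator, lacZα fragment, T3 and T7 promoters). The viral genome is transcribed from a chimeric RSV promoter fused to a truncated 5' LTR, which makes genomic RNA production Tat-independent. It contains the Ψ packaging signal with a partial gag sequence, the Rev response element for Rev-dependent nuclear export, and the cPPT/CTS element, which generally improves transduction. A ΔU3 3' LTR inactivates LTR promoter activity after integration and is followed by an SV40 polyadenylation signal and SV40 origin.

The internal cassette is driven by the spleen focus-forming virus (SFFV) LTR promoter, which is strong in many mammalian cell types, including haematopoietic cells. It expresses an N-terminally FLAG-tagged, codon-optimized NCOA7 coding sequence of about 680 bp, cloned between BamHI and XhoI sites. An EMCV IRES links this to puromycin N-acetyltransferase on the same transcript, so puromycin selection enriches for transduced cells that also express the tagged protein. A downstream WPRE enhances transcript stability and expression. Viral particles require packaging and envelope functions supplied in trans. The associated publication concerns inhibition of endosome-mediated viral entry by this NCOA7 isoform, which suggests use in generating stable NCOA7-expressing cell lines for studies of that kind.
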