Addgene plasmid #139444: RRL.sin.cPPT.SFFV/Flag-codon-optimized-NCOA7 variant 6.IRES-puro.WPRE (CG584)
Purpose: Lentiviral vector to ectopically express human codon-optimized NCOA7 isoform 4
Depositing lab: Caroline Goujon. Depositing organization: CNRS, Delegation Occitanie Est. Publication: The interferon-inducible isoform of NCOA7 inhibits endosome-mediated viral entry. Doyle T, Moncorge O, Bonaventure B, Pollpeter D, Lussignol M, Tauziet M, Apolonia L, Catanese MT, Goujon C, Malim MH. Nat Microbiol. 2018 Dec;3(12):1369-1376. doi: 10.1038/s41564-018-0273-9. Epub 2018 Nov 26. PubMed 30478388.
Backbone
  Vector backbone: RRL.sin.cPPT.SFFV/IRES-puro.WPRE
  Backbone manufacturer: Goujon lab, PMID: 30478388
  Vector type: Mammalian Expression, Lentiviral
  Selectable markers: Puromycin
Growth in bacteria
  Bacterial resistance: Ampicillin, 100 μg/mL
  Growth temperature: 37°C
  Growth strain: NEB Stable
  Copy number: High Copy
Gene/Insert
  Gene/Insert name: FLAG-tag codon-optimized NCOA7 variant 6 (coding for isoform 4, the short, interferon-inducble isoform)
  Species: H. sapiens (human)
  Insert size (bp): 682
  Mutation: sequence codon-optimized
  Entrez Gene: NCOA7 (a.k.a. ERAP140, ESNA1, NCOA7-AS, Nbla00052, Nbla10993, TLDC4, dJ187J11.3)
  Promoter: SFFV
  Tag / fusion protein: FLAG (N terminal on insert)
  Cloning method: Restriction Enzyme; 5′ cloning site BamHI (unknown if destroyed); 3′ cloning site XhoI (unknown if destroyed)
Resource information
  A portion of this plasmid was derived from a plasmid made by: RRL.sin.cPPT.SFFV/IRES-puro.WPRE backbone modified from backbone described in PMID: 24048477.
Terms and licenses: Academic/Nonprofit Terms; Industry Terms: Not Available to Industry
How to cite: RRL.sin.cPPT.SFFV/Flag-codon-optimized-NCOA7 variant 6.IRES-puro.WPRE (CG584) was a gift from Caroline Goujon (Addgene plasmid # 139444 ; http://n2t.net/addgene:139444 ; RRID:Addgene_139444)
